>Addgene plasmid #134736 | pT-Rex Dest30 dn-cHSF1 | addgene full sequence | sequence record 271742 | Addgene NGS Result
ATGCATGTCGTTACATAACTTACGGTAAATGGCCCGCCTGGCTGACCGCCCAACGACCCCCGCCCATTGA
CGTCAATAATGACGTATGTTCCCATAGTAACGCCAATAGGGACTTTCCATTGACGTCAATGGGTGGAGTA
TTTACGGTAAACTGCCCACTTGGCAGTACATCAAGTGTATCATATGCCAAGTACGCCCCCTATTGACGTC
AATGACGGTAAATGGCCCGCCTGGCATTATGCCCAGTACATGACCTTATGGGACTTTCCTACTTGGCAGT
ACATCTACGTATTAGTCATCGCTATTACCATGGTGATGCGGTTTTGGCAGTACATCAATGGGCGTGGATA
GCGGTTTGACTCACGGGGATTTCCAAGTCTCCACCCCATTGACGTCAATGGGAGTTTGTTTTGGCACCAA
AATCAACGGGACTTTCCAAAATGTCGTAACAACTCCGCCCCATTGACGCAAATGGGCGGTAGGCGTGTAC
GGTGGGAGGTCTATATAAGCAGAGCTCTCCCTATCAGTGATAGAGATCTCCCTATCAGTGATAGAGATCG
TCGACGAGCTCGTTTAGTGAACCGTCAGATCGCCTGGAGACGCCATCCACGCTGTTTTGACCTCCATAGA
AGACACCGGGACCGATCCAGCCTCCGGACTCTAGAGGATCCCTACCGGTGATATCCTCGAGCCCATCAAC
AAGTTTGTACAAAAAAGCAGGCTTTAAAGGAACCAATTCAGTCGACTGGATCCGGTACCACCATGGATCT
GCCCGTGGGCCCCGGCGCGGCGGGGCCCAGCAACGTCCCGGCCTTCCTGACCAAGCTGTGGACCCTCGTG
AGCGACCCGGACACCGACGCGCTCATCTGCTGGAGCCCGAGCGGGAACAGCTTCCACGTGTTCGACCAGG
GCCAGTTTGCCAAGGAGGTGCTGCCCAAGTACTTCAAGCACAACAACATGGCCAGCTTCGTGCGGCAGCT
CAACATGTATGGCTTCCGGAAAGTGGTCCACATCGAGCAGGGCGGCCTGGTCAAGCCAGAGAGAGACGAC
ACGGAGTTCCAGCACCCATGCTTCCTGCGTGGCCAGGAGCAGCTCCTTGAGAACATCAAGAGGAAAGTGA
CCAGTGTGTCCACCCTGAAGAGTGAAGACATAAAGATCCGCCAGGACAGCGTCACCAAGCTGCTGACGGA
CGTGCAGCTGATGAAGGGGAAGCAGGAGTGCATGGACTCCAAGCTCCTGGCCATGAAGCATGAGAATGAG
GCTCTGTGGCGGGAGGTGGCCAGCCTTCGGCAGAAGCATGCCCAGCAACAGAAAGTCATCCTGGGGGTGA
AGAGAAAGATCCCCCTGATGCTGAACGACAGTGGCTCAGCACATTCCATGCCCAAGTATAGCCGGCAGTT
CTCCCTGGAGCACGTCCACGGCTCGGGCCCCTACTCGGCCCCCTCCCCAGCCTACAGCAGCTCCAGCCTC
TACGCCCCTGATGCTGTGGCCAGCTCTGGACCCATCATCTCCGACATCACCGAGCTGGCTCCTGCCAGCC
CCATGGCCTCCCCCGGCGGGAGCATAGACGAGAGGCCCCTATCCAGCAGCCCCCTGGTGCGTGTCAAGGA
GGAGCCCCCCAGCCCGCCTCAGAGCCCCCGGGTAGAGGAGGCGAGTCCCGGGCGCCCATCTTCCGTGGAC
ACCCTCTTGTCCCCGACCGCCCTCATTGACTCCATCCTGCGGGAGAGTGAACCTGCCCCCGCCTCCGTCA
CAGCCCTCACGGACGCCAGGGGCCACACGGACACCGAGGGCCGGCCTCCCTCCCCCCCGCCCACCTCCAC
CCCTGAAAAGTGCCTCAGCGTAGCCTGCCTGTAGGCGGCCGCACTCGAGATATCTAGACCCAGCTTTCTT
GTACAAAGTGGTTGATGGGCGGCCGCTCTAGAGGGCCCAAGCTTACGCGTGCATGCGACGTCATAGCTCT
CTCCCTATAGTGAGTCGTATTATAAGCTAGGCACTGGCCGTCGTTTTACAACGTCGTGACTGGGAAAACT
GCTAGCTTGGGATCTTTGTGAAGGAACCTTACTTCTGTGGTGTGACATAATTGGACAAACTACCTACAGA
GATTTAAAGCTCTAAGGTAAATATAAAATTTTTAAGTGTATAATGTGTTAAACTAGCTGCATATGCTTGC
TGCTTGAGAGTTTTGCTTACTGAGTATGATTTATGAAAATATTATACACAGGAGCTAGTGATTCTAATTG
TTTGTGTATTTTAGATTCACAGTCCCAAGGCTCATTTCAGGCCCCTCAGTCCTCACAGTCTGTTCATGAT
CATAATCAGCCATACCACATTTGTAGAGGTTTTACTTGCTTTAAAAAACCTCCCACACCTCCCCCTGAAC
CTGAAACATAAAATGAATGCAATTGTTGTTGTTAACTTGTTTATTGCAGCTTATAATGGTTACAAATAAA
GCAATAGCATCACAAATTTCACAAATAAAGCATTTTTTTCACTGCATTCTAGTTGTGGTTTGTCCAAACT
CATCAATGTATCTTATCATGTCTGGATCGATCCTGCATTAATGAATCGGCCAACGCGCGGGGAGAGGCGG
TTTGCGTATTGGCTGGCGTAATAGCGAAGAGGCCCGCACCGATCGCCCTTCCCAACAGTTGCGCAGCCTG
AATGGCGAATGGG
[124 nt withheld, positions 2674-2797]
C
[91 nt withheld, positions 2799-2889]
A
[49 nt withheld, positions 2891-2939]
CCTTTGACGTTGGAGTCCACGTTCTTT
[37 nt withheld, positions 2967-3003]
ACCCTATCTCGGTCTATTCTTTTGATTTATAAGGGATTTTGCCGATTTCGGCCTATTGGTTAAAAAATGA
GCTGATTTAACAAAAATTTAACGCGAATTTTAACAAAATATTAACGCTTACAATTTCCTGATGCGGTATT
TTCTCCTTACGCATCTGTGCGGTATTTCACACCGCATACGCGGATCTGCGCAGCACCATGGCCTGAAATA
ACCTCTGAAAGAGGAACTTGGTTAGGTACCTTCTGAGGCGGAAAGAACCAGCTGTGGAATGTGTGTCAGT
TAGGGTGTGGAAAGTCCCCAGGCTCCCCAGCAGGCAGAAGTATGCAAAGCATGCATCTCAATTAGTCAGC
AACCAGGTGTGGAAAGTCCCCAGGCTCCCCAGCAGGCAGAAGTATGCAAAGCATGCATCTCAATTAGTCA
GCAACCATAGTCCCGCCCCTAACTCCGCCCATCCCGCCCCTAACTCCGCCCAGTTCCGCCCATTCTCCGC
CCCATGGCTGACTAATTTTTTTTATTTATGCAGAGGCCGAGGCCGCCTCGGCCTCTGAGCTATTCCAGAA
GTAGTGAGGAGGCTTTTTTGGAGGCCTAGGCTTTTGCAAAAAGCTTGATTCTTCTGACACAACAGTCTCG
AACTTAAGGCTAGAGCCACCATGATTGAACAAGATGGATTGCACGCAGGTTCTCCGGCCGCTTGGGTGGA
GAGGCTATTCGGCTATGACTGGGCACAACAGACAATCGGCTGCTCTGATGCCGCCGTGTTCCGGCTGTCA
GCGCAGGGGCGCCCGGTTCTTTTTGTCAAGACCGACCTGTCCGGTGCCCTGAATGAACTGCAGGACGAGG
CAGCGCGGCTATCGTGGCTGGCCACGACGGGCGTTCCTTGCGCAGCTGTGCTCGACGTTGTCACTGAAGC
GGGAAGGGACTGGCTGCTATTGGGCGAAGTGCCGGGGCAGGATCTCCTGTCATCTCACCTTGCTCCTGCC
GAGAAAGTATCCATCATGGCTGATGCAATGCGGCGGCTGCATACGCTTGATCCGGCTACCTGCCCATTCG
ACCACCAAGCGAAACATCGCATCGAGCGAGCACGTACTCGGATGGAAGCCGGTCTTGTCGATCAGGATGA
TCTGGACGAAGAGCATCAGGGGCTCGCGCCAGCCGAACTGTTCGCCAGGCTCAAGGCGCGCATGCCCGAC
GGCGAGGATCTCGTCGTGACCCATGGCGATGCCTGCTTGCCGAATATCATGGTGGAAAATGGCCGCTTTT
CTGGATTCATCGACTGTGGCCGGCTGGGTGTGGCGGACCGCTATCAGGACATAGCGTTGGCTACCCGTGA
TATTGCTGAAGAGCTTGGCGGCGAATGGGCTGACCGCTTCCTCGTGCTTTACGGTATCGCCGCTCCCGAT
TCGCAGCGCATCGCCTTCTATCGCCTTCTTGACGAGTTCTTCTGAGCGGGACTCTGGGGTTCGAAATGAC
CGACCAAGCGACGCCCAACCTGCCATCACGATGGCCGCAATAAAATATCTTTATTTTCATTACATCTGTG
TGTTGGTTTTTTGTGTGAATCGATAGCGATAAGGATCCGCGTATGGTGCACTCTCAGTACAATCTGCTCT
GATGCCGCATAGTTAAGCCAGCCCCGACACCCGCCAACACCCGCTGACGCGCCCTGACGGGCTTGTCTGC
TCCCGGCATCCGCTTACAGACAAGCTGTGACCGTCTCCGGGAGCTGCATGTGTCAGAGGTTTTCACCGTC
ATCACCGAAACGCGCGAGACGAAAGGGCCTCGTGATACGCCTATTTTTATAGGTTAATGTCATGATAATA
ATGGTTTCTTAGACGTCAGGTGGCACTTTTCGGGGAAATGTGCGCGGAACCCCTATTTGTTTATTTTTCT
AAATACATTCAAATATGTATCCGCTCATGAGACAATAACCCTGATAAATGCTTCAATAATATTGAAAAAG
GAAGAGTATGAGTATTCAACATTTCCGTGTCGCCCTTATTCCCTTTTTTGCGGCATTTTGCCTTCCTGTT
TTTGCTCACCCAGAAACGCTGGTGAAAGTAAAAGATGCTGAAGATCAGTTGGGTGCACGAGTGGGTTACA
TCGAACTGGATCTCAACAGCGGTAAGATCCTTGAGAGTTTTCGCCCCGAAGAACGTTTTCCAATGATGAG
CACTTTTAAAGTTCTGCTATGTGGCGCGGTATTATCCCGTATTGACGCCGGGCAAGAGCAACTCGGTCGC
CGCATACACTATTCTCAGAATGACTTGGTTGAGTACTCACCAGTCACAGAAAAGCATCTTACGGATGGCA
TGACAGTAAGAGAATTATGCAGTGCTGCCATAACCATGAGTGATAACACTGCGGCCAACTTACTTCTGAC
AACGATCGGAGGACCGAAGGAGCTAACCGCTTTTTTGCACAACATGGGGGATCATGTAACTCGCCTTGAT
CGTTGGGAACCGGAGCTGAATGAAGCCATACCAAACGACGAGCGTGACACCACGATGCCTGTAGCAATGG
CAACAACGTTGCGCAAACTATTAACTGGCGAACTACTTACTCTAGCTTCCCGGCAACAATTAATAGACTG
GATGGAGGCGGATAAAGTTGCAGGACCACTTCTGCGCTCGGCCCTTCCGGCTGGCTGGTTTATTGCTGAT
AAATCTGGAGCCGGTGAGCGTGGGTCTCGCGGTATCATTGCAGCACTGGGGCCAGATGGTAAGCCCTCCC
GTATCGTAGTTATCTACACGACGGGGAGTCAGGCAACTATGGATGAACGAAATAGACAGATCGCTGAGAT
AGGTGCCTCACTGATTAAGCATTGGTAACTGTCAGACCAAGTTTACTCATATATACTTTAGATTGATTTA
AAACTTCATTTTTAATTTAAAAGGATCTAGGTGAAGATCCTTTTTGATAATCTCATGACCAAAATCCCTT
AACGTGAGTTTTCGTTCCACTGAGCGTCAGACCCCGTAGAAAAGATCAAAGGATCTTCTTGAGATCCTTT
TTTTCTGCGCGTAATCTGCTGCTTGCAAACAAAAAAACCACCGCTACCAGCGGTGGTTTGTTTGCCGGAT
CAAGAGCTACCAACTCTTTTTCCGAAGGTAACTGGCTTCAGCAGAGCGCAGATACCAAATACTGTTCTTC
TAGTGTAGCCGTAGTTAGGCCACCACTTCAAGAACTCTGTAGCACCGCCTACATACCTCGCTCTGCTAAT
CCTGTTACCAGTGGCTGCTGCCAGTGGCGATAAGTCGTGTCTTACCGGGTTGGACTCAAGACGATAGTTA
CCGGATAAGGCGCAGCGGTCGGGCTGAACGGGGGGTTCGTGCACACAGCCCAGCTTGGAGCGAACGACCT
ACACCGAACTGAGATACCTACAGCGTGAGCTATGAGAAAGCGCCACGCTTCCCGAAGGGAGAAAGGCGGA
CAGGTATCCGGTAAGCGGCAGGGTCGGAACAGGAGAGCGCACGAGGGAGCTTCCAGGGGGAAACGCCTGG
TATCTTTATAGTCCTGTCGGGTTTCGCCACCTCTGACTTGAGCGTCGATTTTTGTGATGCTCGTCAGGGG
GGCGGAGCCTATGGAAAAACGCCAGCAACGCGGCCTTTTTACGGTTCCTGGCCTTTTGCTGGCCTTTTGC
TCACATGTTCTTTCCTGCGTTATCCCCTGATTCTGTGGATAACCGTATTACCGCCTTTGAGTGAGCTGAT
ACCGCTCGCCGCAGCCGAACGACCGAGCGCAGCGAGTCAGTGAGCGAGGAAGCGGAAGAGCGCCCAATAC
GCAAACCGCCTCTCCCCGCGCGTTGGCCGATTCATTAATGCAGAGCTTGCAATTCGCGCTTTTTCAATAT
TATTGAAGCATTTATCAGGGTTATTGTCTCATGAGCGGATACATATTTGAATGTATTTAGAAAAATAAAC
AAATAGGGGTTCCGCGCACATTTCCCCGAAAAGTGCCACCTGACGTCTAAGAAACCATTATTATCATGAC
ATTAACCTATAAAAATAGGCGTATTACGAGGCCCTTTCACGCATTAG
Features (pLannotate 1.2.2; 28 found; start..end, strand, type, name):
      9..312     +  enhancer       CMV enhancer: human cytomegalovirus immediate early enhancer
    313..516     +  promoter       CMV promoter: human cytomegalovirus (CMV) immediate early promoter
    518..537     +  promoter       PLtetO-1 promoter (fragment): modified phage lambda PL promoter with tet operator sites (Lutz and Bujard, 1997)
    539..558     +  promoter       PLtetO-1 promoter (fragment): modified phage lambda PL promoter with tet operator sites (Lutz and Bujard, 1997)
    566..599     +  promoter       TRE3GV promoter (fragment): 3rd-generation Tet-responsive promoter that can be activated by binding of Tet-On® 3G, optimized for retroviral and lentiviral vectors
    699..723     +  protein_bind   attB1: mutant version of attB; recombination site for the Gateway® BP reaction BP Clonase™
    763..1851    +  CDS            HSF1 (fragment): HSF1_HUMAN - Also known as HSTF1. Experimental evidence at protein level: Swiss-Prot protein existence level 1. (Microbial infection) Plays a role in latent human immunodeficiency virus (HIV-1) transcriptional reactivation. Binds to the HIV-1 long terminal repeat promoter (LTR) to reactivate viral transcription by recruiting cellular transcriptional elongation factors, such as CDK9, CCNT1 and EP300. From Homo sapiens (Human).
   1878..1902    -  protein_bind   attB2: mutant version of attB; recombination site for the Gateway® BP reaction BP Clonase™
   1964..1982    -  promoter       T7 promoter: promoter for bacteriophage T7 RNA polymerase
   1992..2029    +  CDS            lacZα (fragment): LacZα fragment of β-galactosidase; lacZ fragment
   2041..2155    +  intron         large T intron (fragment): SV40 (simian virus 40) large T antigen intron
   2229..2254    +  intron         small t intron (fragment): SV40 (simian virus 40) small t antigen intron
   2254..2391    +  CDS            large T antigen (fragment): large T antigen from SV40 (simian virus 40)
   2414..2548    +  polyA_signal   SV40 poly(A) signal: SV40 polyadenylation signal
   2553..2602    -  CDS            lacI (fragment): lac repressor; lacI; The lac repressor binds to the lac operator to inhibit transcription in E. coli. This inhibition can be relieved by adding lactose or isopropyl-β-D-thiogalactopyranoside (IPTG).
   2602..2669    +  CDS            lacZα (fragment): LacZα fragment of β-galactosidase; lacZ fragment
   2674..3102    +  rep_origin     f1 ori (sequence partly withheld): f1 bacteriophage origin of replication; arrow indicates direction of (+) strand synthesis
   3130..3181    -  misc_feature   bom (fragment): basis of mobility region from pBR322
   3246..3603    +  promoter       SV40 promoter: SV40 enhancer and early promoter
   3654..4445    +  CDS            neo: KKA2_KLEPN - Also known as kan, nptII. Experimental evidence at protein level: Swiss-Prot protein existence level 1. Resistance to kanamycin, neomycin, paromomycin, ribostamycin, butirosin and gentamicin B. From Klebsiella pneumoniae.
   4512..4560    +  polyA_signal   poly(A) signal: synthetic polyadenylation signal
   4580..4634    -  misc_feature   bom (fragment): basis of mobility region from pBR322
   4736..4771    -  CDS            rop (fragment): Rop protein, which maintains plasmids at low copy number; rop
   4866..4970    +  promoter       AmpR promoter: bla
   4971..5831    +  CDS            AmpR: β-lactamase; bla; confers resistance to ampicillin, carbenicillin, and related antibiotics
   6002..6590    +  rep_origin     ori: high-copy-number ColE1/pMB1/pBR322/pUC origin of replication
   6773..6826    +  CDS            lacI (fragment): lac repressor; lacI; The lac repressor binds to the lac operator to inhibit transcription in E. coli. This inhibition can be relieved by adding lactose or isopropyl-β-D-thiogalactopyranoside (IPTG).
   6842..6939    -  promoter       AmpR promoter: bla
