[The description below was written by a language model from this plasmid's Addgene catalogue record and pLannotate feature annotations shown in this document.]
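Description:
pT-Rex Dest30 dn-cHSF1 is a mammalian expression plasmid of about 7 kb, built by Gateway recombination into the Invitrogen pT-Rex-DEST30 destination backbone. It is propagated in E. coli through a high-copy ColE1/pUC-type origin with ampicillin selection (β-lactamase), and it also carries an f1 origin. For mammalian cells, an SV40 enhancer/early promoter drives a neomycin phosphotransferase gene followed by a synthetic poly(A) signal, which allows G418 selection of stable transfectants.

The payload is a 1,092 bp human HSF1 variant, flanked by attB1 and attB2 sites left by the Gateway reaction. It carries deletions of amino acids 186–202 and 379–529. The record describes the product as a constitutively active dominant-negative heat shock factor 1, but it does not explain what each deletion contributes. No epitope tag or reporter is annotated.

Expression is driven by the CMV/TO promoter, which is the CMV immediate-early enhancer and promoter followed by tet operator sequences. The annotation software labels these operators as short PLtetO-1 and TRE3GV fragments. In cells that express the Tet repressor, the operators keep transcription off until tetracycline or doxycycline is added, so expression becomes inducible. Downstream of the insert, SV40 small t/large T intron fragments and the SV40 polyadenylation signal provide transcript processing. The short lacZα, lacI, rop and bom fragments and the T7 promoter are backbone remnants.

According to the record, the construct is used for small-molecule-controlled inhibition of HSF1-dependent transcription, and therefore of the heat shock response, in mammalian cells.
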