Addgene plasmid #134736: pT-Rex Dest30 dn-cHSF1
Purpose: Mammalian expression vector for inducible expression of a constitutively active dominant-negative HSF1
Depositing lab: Matthew D. Shoulders. Depositing organization: Massachusetts Institute of Technology. Publication: Transportable, Chemical Genetic Methodology for the Small Molecule-Mediated Inhibition of Heat Shock Factor 1. Moore CL, Dewal MB, Nekongo EE, Santiago S, Lu NB, Levine SS, Shoulders MD. ACS Chem Biol. 2016 Jan 15;11(1):200-10. doi: 10.1021/acschembio.5b00740. Epub 2015 Nov 19. PubMed 26502114.
Backbone
  Vector backbone: pT-Rex-DEST30
  Backbone manufacturer: Invitrogen
  Backbone size w/o insert (bp): 5951
  Total vector size (bp): 7043
  Vector type: Mammalian Expression
  Selectable markers: Neomycin (select with G418)
Growth in bacteria
  Bacterial resistance: Ampicillin, 100 μg/mL
  Growth temperature: 37°C
  Growth strain: DH5alpha
  Copy number: Unknown
Gene/Insert
  Gene/Insert name: dn-cHSF1
  Species: H. sapiens (human)
  Insert size (bp): 1092
  Mutation: Deletion of amino acids 186-202, 379−529
  GenBank ID: NM_005526.4
  Entrez Gene: HSF1 (a.k.a. HSTF1)
  Promoter: CMV/TO
  Cloning method: Gateway Cloning
  Sequencing primers: 5′ CGCAAATGGGCGGTAGGCGTG; 3′ TGTAAAACGACGGCCAGT
Terms and licenses: Academic/Nonprofit Terms; Industry Terms: Not Available to Industry
How to cite: pT-Rex Dest30 dn-cHSF1 was a gift from Matthew D. Shoulders (Addgene plasmid # 134736 ; http://n2t.net/addgene:134736 ; RRID:Addgene_134736)
